>Addgene plasmid #77547 | EPHB2 gRNA (BRDN0001147792) | addgene full sequence | sequence record 187972 | Addgene Assembled Sequence
CCCGGGTGCAAAGATGGATAAAGTTTTAAACAGAGAGGAATCTTTGCAGCTAATGGACCTTCTAGGTCTT
GAAAGGAGTGGGAATTGGCTCCGGTGCCCGTCAGTGGGCAGAGCGCACATCGCCCACAGTCCCCGAGAAG
TTGGGGGGAGGGGTCGGCAATTGATCCGGTGCCTAGAGAAGGTGGCGCGGGGTAAACTGGGAAAGTGATG
TCGTGTACTGGCTCCGCCTTTTTCCCGAGGGTGGGGGAGAACCGTATATAAGTGCAGTAGTCGCCGTGAA
CGTTCTTTTTCGCAACGGGTTTGCCGCCAGAACACAGGTAAGTGCCGTGTGTGGTTCCCGCGGGCCTGGC
CTCTTTACGGGTTATGGCCCTTGCGTGCCTTGAATTACTTCCACCTGGCTGCAGTACGTGATTCTTGATC
CCGAGCTTCGGGTTGGAAGTGGGTGGGAGAGTTCGAGGCCTTGCGCTTAAGGAGCCCCTTCGCCTCGTGC
TTGAGTTGAGGCCTGGCCTGGGCGCTGGGGCCGCCGCGTGCGAATCTGGTGGCACCTTCGCGCCTGTCTC
GCTGCTTTCGATAAGTCTCTAGCCATTTAAAATTTTTGATGACCTGCTGCGACGCTTTTTTTCTGGCAAG
ATAGTCTTGTAAATGCGGGCCAAGATCTGCACACTGGTATTTCGGTTTTTGGGGCCGCGGGCGGCGACGG
GGCCCGTGCGTCCCAGCGCACATGTTCGGCGAGGCGGGGCCTGCGAGCGCGGCCACCGAGAATCGGACGG
GGGTAGTCTCAAGCTGGCCGGCCTGCTCTGGTGCCTGGCCTCGCGCCGCCGTGTATCGCCCCGCCCTGGG
CGGCAAGGCTGGCCCGGTCGGCACCAGTTGCGTGAGCGGAAAGATGGCCGCTTCCCGGCCCTGCTGCAGG
GAGCTCAAAATGGAGGACGCGGCGCTCGGGAGAGCGGGCGGGTGAGTCACCCACACAAAGGAAAAGGGCC
TTTCCGTCCTCAGCCGTCGCTTCATGTGACTCCACGGAGTACCGGGCGCCGTCCAGGCACCTCGATTAGT
TCTCGAGCTTTTGGAGTACGTCGTCTTTAGGTTGGGGGGAGGGGTTTTATGCGATGGAGTTTCCCCACAC
TGAGTGGGTGGAGACTGAAGTTAGGCCAGCTTGGCACTTGATGTAATTCTCCTTGGAATTTGCCCTTTTT
GAGTTTGGATCTTGGTTCATTCTCAAGCCTCAGACAGTGGTTCAAAGTTTTTTTCTTCCATTTCAGGTGT
CGTGACGTACGGCCACCATGACCGAGTACAAGCCCACGGTGCGCCTCGCCACCCGCGACGACGTCCCCAG
GGCCGTACGCACCCTCGCCGCCGCGTTCGCCGACTACCCCGCCACGCGCCACACCGTCGATCCGGACCGC
CACATCGAGCGGGTCACCGAGCTGCAAGAACTCTTCCTCACGCGCGTCGGGCTCGACATCGGCAAGGTGT
GGGTCGCGGACGACGGCGCCGCCGTGGCGGTCTGGACCACGCCGGAGAGCGTCGAAGCGGGGGCGGTGTT
CGCCGAGATCGGCCCGCGCATGGCCGAGTTGAGCGGTTCCCGGCTGGCCGCGCAGCAACAGATGGAAGGC
CTCCTGGCGCCGCACCGGCCCAAGGAGCCCGCGTGGTTCCTGGCCACCGTCGGAGTCTCGCCCGACCACC
AGGGCAAGGGTCTGGGCAGCGCCGTCGTGCTCCCCGGAGTGGAGGCGGCCGAGCGCGCCGGGGTGCCCGC
CTTCCTGGAGACCTCCGCGCCCCGCAACCTCCCCTTCTACGAGCGGCTCGGCTTCACCGTCACCGCCGAC
GTCGAGGTGCCCGAAGGACCGCGCACCTGGTGCATGACCCGCAAGCCCGGTGCCTGAACGCGTTAAGTCG
ACAATCAACCTCTGGATTACAAAATTTGTGAAAGATTGACTGGTATTCTTAACTATGTTGCTCCTTTTAC
GCTATGTGGATACGCTGCTTTAATGCCTTTGTATCATGCTATTGCTTCCCGTATGGCTTTCATTTTCTCC
TCCTTGTATAAATCCTGGTTGCTGTCTCTTTATGAGGAGTTGTGGCCCGTTGTCAGGCAACGTGGCGTGG
TGTGCACTGTGTTTGCTGACGCAACCCCCACTGGTTGGGGCATTGCCACCACCTGTCAGCTCCTTTCCGG
GACTTTCGCTTTCCCCCTCCCTATTGCCACGGCGGAACTCATCGCCGCCTGCCTTGCCCGCTGCTGGACA
GGGGCTCGGCTGTTGGGCACTGACAATTCCGTGGTGTTGTCGGGGAAATCATCGTCCTTTCCTTGGCTGC
TCGCCTGTGTTGCCACCTGGATTCTGCGCGGGACGTCCTTCTGCTACGTCCCTTCGGCCCTCAATCCAGC
GGACCTTCCTTCCCGCGGCCTGCTGCCGGCTCTGCGGCCTCTTCCGCGTCTTCGCCTTCGCCCTCAGACG
AGTCGGATCTCCCTTTGGGCCGCCTCCCCGCGTCGACTTTAAGACCAATGACTTACAAGGCAGCTGTAGA
TCTTAGCCACTTTTTAAAAGAAAAGGGGGGACTGGAAGGGCTAATTCACTCCCAACGAAGACAAGATCTG
CTTTTTGCTTGTACTGGGTCTCTCTGGTTAGACCAGATCTGAGCCTGGGAGCTCTCTGGCTAACTAGGGA
ACCCACTGCTTAAGCCTCAATAAAGCTTGCCTTGAGTGCTTCAAGTAGTGTGTGCCCGTCTGTTGTGTGA
CTCTGGTAACTAGAGATCCCTCAGACCCTTTTAGTCAGTGTGGAAAATCTCTAGCAGTACGTATAGTAGT
TCATGTCATCTTATTATTCAGTATTTATAACTTGCAAAGAAATGAATATCAGAGAGTGAGAGGAACTTGT
TTATTGCAGCTTATAATGGTTACAAATAAAGCAATAGCATCACAAATTTCACAAATAAAGCATTTTTTTC
ACTGCATTCTAGTTGTGGTTTGTCCAAACTCATCAATGTATCTTATCATGTCTGGCTCTAGCTATCCCGC
CCCTAACTCCGCCCATCCCGCCCCTAACTCCGCCCAGTTCCGCCCATTCTCCGCCCCATGGCTGACTAAT
TTTTTTTATTTATGCAGAGGCCGAGGCCGCCTCGGCCTCTGAGCTATTCCAGAAGTAGTGAGGAGGCTTT
TTTGGAGGCCTAGGGACGTACCCAATTCGCCCTATAGTGAGTCGTATTACGCGCGCTCACTGGCCGTCGT
TTTACAACGTCGTGACTGGGAAAACCCTGGCGTTACCCAACTTAATCGCCTTGCAGCACATCCCCCTTTC
GCCAGCTGGCGTAATAGCGAAGAGGCCCGCACCGATCGCCCTTCCCAACAGTTGCGCAGCCTGAATGGCG
AATGGG
[124 nt withheld, positions 3367-3490]
C
[91 nt withheld, positions 3492-3582]
A
[49 nt withheld, positions 3584-3632]
CCTTTGACGTTGGAGTCCACGTTCTTT
[37 nt withheld, positions 3660-3696]
ACCCTATCTCGGTCTATTCTTTTGATTTATAAGGGATTTTGCCGATTTCGGCCTATTGGTTAAAAAATGA
GCTGATTTAACAAAAATTTAACGCGAATTTTAACAAAATATTAACGCTTACAATTTAGGTGGCACTTTTC
GGGGAAATGTGCGCGGAACCCCTATTTGTTTATTTTTCTAAATACATTCAAATATGTATCCGCTCATGAG
ACAATAACCCTGATAAATGCTTCAATAATATTGAAAAAGGAAGAGTATGAGTATTCAACATTTCCGTGTC
GCCCTTATTCCCTTTTTTGCGGCATTTTGCCTTCCTGTTTTTGCTCACCCAGAAACGCTGGTGAAAGTAA
AAGATGCTGAAGATCAGTTGGGTGCACGAGTGGGTTACATCGAACTGGATCTCAACAGCGGTAAGATCCT
TGAGAGTTTTCGCCCCGAAGAACGTTTTCCAATGATGAGCACTTTTAAAGTTCTGCTATGTGGCGCGGTA
TTATCCCGTATTGACGCCGGGCAAGAGCAACTCGGTCGCCGCATACACTATTCTCAGAATGACTTGGTTG
AGTACTCACCAGTCACAGAAAAGCATCTTACGGATGGCATGACAGTAAGAGAATTATGCAGTGCTGCCAT
AACCATGAGTGATAACACTGCGGCCAACTTACTTCTGACAACGATCGGAGGACCGAAGGAGCTAACCGCT
TTTTTGCACAACATGGGGGATCATGTAACTCGCCTTGATCGTTGGGAACCGGAGCTGAATGAAGCCATAC
CAAACGACGAGCGTGACACCACGATGCCTGTAGCAATGGCAACAACGTTGCGCAAACTATTAACTGGCGA
ACTACTTACTCTAGCTTCCCGGCAACAATTAATAGACTGGATGGAGGCGGATAAAGTTGCAGGACCACTT
CTGCGCTCGGCCCTTCCGGCTGGCTGGTTTATTGCTGATAAATCTGGAGCCGGTGAGCGTGGGTCTCGCG
GTATCATTGCAGCACTGGGGCCAGATGGTAAGCCCTCCCGTATCGTAGTTATCTACACGACGGGGAGTCA
GGCAACTATGGATGAACGAAATAGACAGATCGCTGAGATAGGTGCCTCACTGATTAAGCATTGGTAACTG
TCAGACCAAGTTTACTCATATATACTTTAGATTGATTTAAAACTTCATTTTTAATTTAAAAGGATCTAGG
TGAAGATCCTTTTTGATAATCTCATGACCAAAATCCCTTAACGTGAGTTTTCGTTCCACTGAGCGTCAGA
CCCCGTAGAAAAGATCAAAGGATCTTCTTGAGATCCTTTTTTTCTGCGCGTAATCTGCTGCTTGCAAACA
AAAAAACCACCGCTACCAGCGGTGGTTTGTTTGCCGGATCAAGAGCTACCAACTCTTTTTCCGAAGGTAA
CTGGCTTCAGCAGAGCGCAGATACCAAATACTGTTCTTCTAGTGTAGCCGTAGTTAGGCCACCACTTCAA
GAACTCTGTAGCACCGCCTACATACCTCGCTCTGCTAATCCTGTTACCAGTGGCTGCTGCCAGTGGCGAT
AAGTCGTGTCTTACCGGGTTGGACTCAAGACGATAGTTACCGGATAAGGCGCAGCGGTCGGGCTGAACGG
GGGGTTCGTGCACACAGCCCAGCTTGGAGCGAACGACCTACACCGAACTGAGATACCTACAGCGTGAGCT
ATGAGAAAGCGCCACGCTTCCCGAAGGGAGAAAGGCGGACAGGTATCCGGTAAGCGGCAGGGTCGGAACA
GGAGAGCGCACGAGGGAGCTTCCAGGGGGAAACGCCTGGTATCTTTATAGTCCTGTCGGGTTTCGCCACC
TCTGACTTGAGCGTCGATTTTTGTGATGCTCGTCAGGGGGGCGGAGCCTATGGAAAAACGCCAGCAACGC
GGCCTTTTTACGGTTCCTGGCCTTTTGCTGGCCTTTTGCTCACATGTTCTTTCCTGCGTTATCCCCTGAT
TCTGTGGATAACCGTATTACCGCCTTTGAGTGAGCTGATACCGCTCGCCGCAGCCGAACGACCGAGCGCA
GCGAGTCAGTGAGCGAGGAAGCGGAAGAGCGCCCAATACGCAAACCGCCTCTCCCCGCGCGTTGGCCGAT
TCATTAATGCAGCTGGCACGACAGGTTTCCCGACTGGAAAGCGGGCAGTGAGCGCAACGCAATTAATGTG
AGTTAGCTCACTCATTAGGCACCCCAGGCTTTACACTTTATGCTTCCGGCTCGTATGTTGTGTGGAATTG
TGAGCGGATAACAATTTCACACAGGAAACAGCTATGACCATGATTACGCCAAGCGCGCAATTAACCCTCA
CTAAAGGGAACAAAAGCTGGAGCTGCAAGCTTAATGTAGTCTTATGCAATACTCTTGTAGTCTTGCAACA
TGGTAACGATGAGTTAGCAACATGCCTTACAAGGAGAGAAAAAGCACCGTGCATGCCGATTGGTGGAAGT
AAGGTGGTACGATCGTGCCTTATTAGGAAGGCAACAGACGGGTCTGACATGGATTGGACGAACCACTGAA
TTGCCGCATTGCAGAGATATTGTATTTAAGTGCCTAGCTCGATACATAAACGGGTCTCTCTGGTTAGACC
AGATCTGAGCCTGGGAGCTCTCTGGCTAACTAGGGAACCCACTGCTTAAGCCTCAATAAAGCTTGCCTTG
AGTGCTTCAAGTAGTGTGTGCCCGTCTGTTGTGTGACTCTGGTAACTAGAGATCCCTCAGACCCTTTTAG
TCAGTGTGGAAAATCTCTAGCAGTGGCGCCCGAACAGGGACTTGAAAGCGAAAGGGAAACCAGAGGAGCT
CTCTCGACGCAGGACTCGGCTTGCTGAAGCGCGCACGGCAAGAGGCGAGGGGCGGCGACTGGTGAGTACG
CCAAAAATTTTGACTAGCGGAGGCTAGAAGGAGAGAGATGGGTGCGAGAGCGTCAGTATTAAGCGGGGGA
GAATTAGATCGCGATGGGAAAAAATTCGGTTAAGGCCAGGGGGAAAGAAAAAATATAAATTAAAACATAT
AGTATGGGCAAGCAGGGAGCTAGAACGATTCGCAGTTAATCCTGGCCTGTTAGAAACATCAGAAGGCTGT
AGACAAATACTGGGACAGCTACAACCATCCCTTCAGACAGGATCAGAAGAACTTAGATCATTATATAATA
CAGTAGCAACCCTCTATTGTGTGCATCAAAGGATAGAGATAAAAGACACCAAGGAAGCTTTAGACAAGAT
AGAGGAAGAGCAAAACAAAAGTAAGACCACCGCACAGCAAGCGGCCGCTGATCTTCAGACCTGGAGGAGG
AGATATGAGGGACAATTGGAGAAGTGAATTATATAAATATAAAGTAGTAAAAATTGAACCATTAGGAGTA
GCACCCACCAAGGCAAAGAGAAGAGTGGTGCAGAGAGAAAAAAGAGCAGTGGGAATAGGAGCTTTGTTCC
TTGGGTTCTTGGGAGCAGCAGGAAGCACTATGGGCGCAGCGTCAATGACGCTGACGGTACAGGCCAGACA
ATTATTGTCTGGTATAGTGCAGCAGCAGAACAATTTGCTGAGGGCTATTGAGGCGCAACAGCATCTGTTG
CAACTCACAGTCTGGGGCATCAAGCAGCTCCAGGCAAGAATCCTGGCTGTGGAAAGATACCTAAAGGATC
AACAGCTCCTGGGGATTTGGGGTTGCTCTGGAAAACTCATTTGCACCACTGCTGTGCCTTGGAATGCTAG
TTGGAGTAATAAATCTCTGGAACAGATTTGGAATCACACGACCTGGATGGAGTGGGACAGAGAAATTAAC
AATTACACAAGCTTAATACACTCCTTAATTGAAGAATCGCAAAACCAGCAAGAAAAGAATGAACAAGAAT
TATTGGAATTAGATAAATGGGCAAGTTTGTGGAATTGGTTTAACATAACAAATTGGCTGTGGTATATAAA
ATTATTCATAATGATAGTAGGAGGCTTGGTAGGTTTAAGAATAGTTTTTGCTGTACTTTCTATAGTGAAT
AGAGTTAGGCAGGGATATTCACCATTATCGTTTCAGACCCACCTCCCAACCCCGAGGGGACCCAGAGAGG
GCCTATTTCCCATGATTCCTTCATATTTGCATATACGATACAAGGCTGTTAGAGAGATAATTAGAATTAA
TTTGACTGTAAACACAAAGATATTAGTACAAAATACGTGACGTAGAAAGTAATAATTTCTTGGGTAGTTT
GCAGTTTTAAAATTATGTTTTAAAATGGACTATCATATGCTTACCGTAACTTGAAAGTATTTCGATTTCT
TGGCTTTATATATCTTGTGGAAAGGACGAAACACCGCTTGCGGTAGAAGACACGCAGTTTTAGAGCTAGA
AATAGCAAGTTAAAATAAGGCTAGTCCGTTATCAACTTGAAAAAGTGGCACCGAGTCGGTGCTTTTTTAA
GCTTGGCGTAACTAGATCTTGAGACAAATGGCAGTATTCATCCACAATTTTAAAAGAAAAGGGGGGATTG
GGGGGTACAGTGCAGGGGAAAGAATAGTAGACATAATAGCAACAGACATACAAACTAAAGAATTACAAAA
ACAAATTACAAAAATTCAAAATTTTCGGGTTTATTACAGGGACAGCAGAGATCCACTTTGGCGCCGGCTC
GAGGGGG
Features (pLannotate 1.2.2; 29 found; start..end, strand, type, name):
     14..80      +  CDS            small t antigen (fragment): SV40 (simian virus 40) small t antigen
    106..317     +  promoter       EF-1α core promoter: core promoter for human elongation factor EF-1α
    318..1256    +  intron         EF-1α intron A: intron upstream of the start codon of human EF-1α
   1278..1877    +  CDS            PuroR (fragment): puromycin N-acetyltransferase; pac from Streptomyces; confers resistance to puromycin
   1893..2481    +  misc_feature   WPRE: woodchuck hepatitis virus posttranscriptional regulatory element
   2532..2551    +  misc_feature   cPPT/CTS (fragment): central polypurine tract and central termination sequence of HIV-1
   2553..2786    +  LTR            3' LTR (ΔU3): self-inactivating 3' long terminal repeat (LTR) from HIV-1
   2864..2985    +  polyA_signal   SV40 poly(A) signal: SV40 polyadenylation signal
   3025..3160    +  rep_origin     SV40 ori: SV40 origin of replication
   3181..3199    -  promoter       T7 promoter: promoter for bacteriophage T7 RNA polymerase
   3207..3362    +  CDS            lacZα (fragment): LacZα fragment of β-galactosidase; lacZ fragment
   3367..3795    +  rep_origin     f1 ori (sequence partly withheld): f1 bacteriophage origin of replication; arrow indicates direction of (+) strand synthesis
   3848..3952    +  promoter       AmpR promoter: bla
   3953..4813    +  CDS            AmpR: β-lactamase; bla; confers resistance to ampicillin, carbenicillin, and related antibiotics
   4984..5572    +  rep_origin     ori: high-copy-number ColE1/pMB1/pBR322/pUC origin of replication
   5755..5847    +  CDS            lacI (fragment): lac repressor; lacI; The lac repressor binds to the lac operator to inhibit transcription in E. coli. This inhibition can be relieved by adding lactose or isopropyl-β-D-thiogalactopyranoside (IPTG).
   5860..5881    +  protein_bind   CAP binding site: CAP binding activates transcription in the presence of cAMP. E. coli catabolite activator protein
   5896..5926    +  promoter       lac promoter: promoter for the E. coli lac operon
   5934..5950    +  protein_bind   lac operator: The lac repressor binds to the lac operator to inhibit transcription in E. coli. This inhibition can be relieved by adding lactose or isopropyl-β-D-thiogalactopyranoside (IPTG). lac repressor encoded by lacI
   5995..6013    +  promoter       T3 promoter: promoter for bacteriophage T3 RNA polymerase
   6041..6267    +  promoter       RSV promoter: Rous sarcoma virus enhancer/promoter
   6268..6448    +  LTR            5' LTR (truncated): truncated 5' long terminal repeat (LTR) from HIV-1
   6495..6620    +  misc_feature   HIV-1 Ψ: packaging signal of human immunodeficiency virus type 1
   6604..6967    +  CDS            HIV-1 gag (fragment): gag protein from human immunodeficiency virus 1; gag
   7113..7346    +  misc_feature   RRE: The Rev response element (RRE) of HIV-1 allows for Rev-dependent mRNA export from the nucleus to the cytoplasm.
   7723..7749    +  CDS            Rev (fragment): human immunodeficiency virus 1 (HIV-1) Rev protein; rev; enhances nuclear export of unspliced and incompletely spliced viral mRNAs
   7753..7993    +  promoter       U6 promoter: RNA polymerase III promoter for human U6 snRNA
   8023..8098    +  misc_RNA       gRNA scaffold: guide RNA scaffold for the Streptococcus pyogenes CRISPR/Cas9 system
   8154..8271    +  misc_feature   cPPT/CTS: central polypurine tract and central termination sequence of HIV-1
