[The description below was written by a language model from this plasmid's Addgene catalogue record and pLannotate feature annotations shown in this document.]
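Description:
EPHB2 gRNA (BRDN0001147792) is a third-generation lentiviral CRISPR guide plasmid built on the lentiGuide-Puro backbone, designed to deliver a single guide RNA against human EPHB2, an Eph-family receptor tyrosine kinase. It belongs to a human kinome gRNA collection. In bacteria it is maintained as a high-copy plasmid through a ColE1/pUC-type origin with ampicillin resistance (AmpR). The backbone also carries an f1 ori, an SV40 ori, and residual lac, T7 and T3 cloning-vector elements.

The viral cassette is transcribed in packaging cells from an RSV promoter fused to a truncated HIV-1 5' LTR, a Tat-independent arrangement typical of third-generation systems. It contains the Ψ packaging signal with a gag fragment, the RRE for Rev-dependent nuclear export, a cPPT/CTS, and a self-inactivating ΔU3 3' LTR followed by an SV40 poly(A) signal. Within this frame, a human U6 RNA polymerase III promoter drives the EPHB2-specific spacer joined to the Streptococcus pyogenes Cas9 gRNA scaffold. Downstream, the EF-1α core promoter with its intron A expresses puromycin N-acetyltransferase, allowing puromycin selection of transduced mammalian cells, and a WPRE enhances transcript expression.

The plasmid does not encode Cas9, so it must be paired with a separate Cas9 vector or used in cells that already express Cas9, typically for EPHB2 knockout or loss-of-function studies. The depositor notes that the guide was designed against a GenBank reference sequence that has since been withdrawn, so users may wish to confirm the target site against current annotations. The cloning method is not recorded.
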