Addgene plasmid #77547: EPHB2 gRNA (BRDN0001147792)
Purpose: 3rd generation lentiviral gRNA plasmid targeting human EPHB2
Depositing lab: John Doench & David Root. Depositing organization: Broad Institute. Publication: Optimized sgRNA design to maximize activity and minimize off-target effects of CRISPR-Cas9. Doench JG, Fusi N, Sullender M, Hegde M, Vaimberg EW, Donovan KF, Smith I, Tothova Z, Wilen C, Orchard R, Virgin HW, Listgarten J, Root DE. Nat Biotechnol. 2016 Jan 18. doi: 10.1038/nbt.3437. PubMed 26780180.
Backbone
  Vector backbone: lentiGuide-Puro
  Backbone manufacturer: Zhang Lab (Addgene plasmid # 52963)
  Vector type: Mammalian Expression, Lentiviral, CRISPR
  Selectable markers: Puromycin
Growth in bacteria
  Bacterial resistance: Ampicillin, 100 μg/mL
  Growth temperature: 37°C
  Growth strain: DH5alpha
  Copy number: High Copy
Gene/Insert
  Gene/Insert name: EPHB2 (alt name: EPHB2)
  gRNA/shRNA sequence: CTTGCGGTAGAAGACACGCA
  Species: H. sapiens (human)
  Entrez Gene: EPHB2 (a.k.a. BDPLT22, CAPB, DRT, EK5, EPHT3, ERK, Hek5, PCBC, Tyro5)
  Promoter: hU6
  Cloning method: Unknown
  Sequencing primers: 5′ U6-F; 3′ pS2-R
Terms and licenses: Academic/Nonprofit Terms; Industry Terms: Not Available to Industry
Depositor comments: The gRNA was designed to target a Genbank reference sequence which has since been removed from the database. Note that this plasmid does NOT contain Cas9. It should be used in conjunction with lentiCas9-Blast (Addgene #52962) or otherwise with cell lines already expressing Cas9. Browse the full kinome gRNA library at http://www.addgene.org/pooled-library/broadgpp-human-kinome/ or visit http://www.broadinstitute.org/rnai/public/ for detailed protocols and information.
How to cite: EPHB2 gRNA (BRDN0001147792) was a gift from John Doench & David Root (Addgene plasmid # 77547 ; http://n2t.net/addgene:77547 ; RRID:Addgene_77547)
