>Addgene plasmid #77547 | EPHB2 gRNA (BRDN0001147792) | depositor partial sequence | sequence record 145007 | Target Sequence
CTTGCGGTAGAAGACACGCA
