>Addgene plasmid #77547 | EPHB2 gRNA (BRDN0001147792) | addgene partial sequence | sequence record 187971 | hU6-F
ACGTAGAAAGTAATAATTTCTTGGGTAGTTTGCAGTTTTAAAATTATGTTTTAAAATGGACTATCATATG
CTTACCGTAACTTGAAAGTATTTCGATTTCTTGGCTTTATATATCTTGTGGAAAGGACGAAACACCGCTT
GCGGTAGAAGACACGCAGTTTTAGAGCTAGAAATAGCAAGTTAAAATAAGGCTAGTCCGTTATCAACTTG
AAAAAGTGGCACCGAGTCGGTGCTTTTTTAAGCTTGGCGTAACTAGATCTTGAGACAAATGGCAGTATTC
ATCCACAATTTTAAAAGAAAAGGGGGGATTGGGGGGTACAGTGCAGGGGAAAGAATAGTAGACATAATAG
CAACAGACATACAAACTAAAGAATTACAAAAACAAATTACAAAAATTCAAAATTTTCGGGTTTATTACAG
GGACAGCAGAGATCCACTTTGGCGCCGGCTCGAGGGGGCCCGGGTGCAAAGATGGATAAAGTTTTAAACA
GAGAGGAATCTTTGCAGCTAATGGACCTTCTAGGTCTTGAAAGGAGTGGGAATTGGCTCCGGTGCCCGTC
AGTGGGCAGA
